>Addgene plasmid #81649 | pDONR223_STK19_p.E88K | addgene full sequence | sequence record 166372 | Addgene NGS Result
ATAACCGTATTACCGCCTTTGAGTGAGCTGATACCGCTCGCCGCAGCCGAACGACCGAGCGCAGCGAGTC
AGTGAGCGAGGAAGCGGAAGAGCGCCCAATACGCAAACCGCCTCTCCCCGCGCGTTGGCCGATTCATTAA
TGCAGCTGGCACGACAGGTTTCCCGACTGGAAAGCGGGCAGTGAGCGCAACGCAATTAATACGCGTACCG
CTAGCCAGGAAGAGTTTGTAGAAACGCAAAAAGGCCATCCGTCAGGATGGCCTTCTGCTTAGTTTGATGC
CTGGCAGTTTATGGCGGGCGTCCTGCCCGCCACCCTCCGGGCCGTTGCTTCACAACGTTCAAATCCGCTC
CCGGCGGATTTGTCCTACTCAGGAGAGCGTTCACCGACAAACAACAGATAAAACGAAAGGCCCAGTCTTC
CGACTGAGCCTTTCGTTTTATTTGATGCCTGGCAGTTCCCTACTCTCGCGTTAACGCTAGCATGGATGTT
TTCCCAGTCACGACGTTGTAAAACGACGGCCAGTCTTAAGCTCGGGCCCCAAATAATGATTTTATTTTGA
CTGATAGTGACCTGTTCGTTGCAACAAATTGATGAGCAATGCTTTTTTATAATGCCAACTTTGTACAAAA
AAGCAGGCTTCACCATGCAAAAGTGGTTTTCTGCTTTCGATGATGCAATCATTCAGCGACAGTGGCGGGC
AAACCCCTCCCGGGGCGGGGGAGGTGTGAGCTTCACGAAGGAGGTTGACACCAACGTGGCCACCGGCGCC
CCTCCACGCCGCCAACGAGTCCCCGGGCGTGCGTGCCCTTGGAGGGAGCCAATCCGCGGCCGGCGTGGGG
CCCGGCCTGGCGGAGGTGATGCTGGAGGGACGCCCGGGGAGACCGTACGTCACTGCTCTGCGCCGAAAGA
CCCTATTTTCAGGTTCTCTTCCCTCCATTCCTACCCCTTCCCCGGTACCATAAAATCCCGGGATATGAGC
TGGAAGAGGCATCACCTGATCCCGGAGACCTTTGGAGTTAAGAGGCGGCGGAAGCGAGGGCCTGTGGAGT
CGGATCCTCTTCGGGGTGAGCCAGGGTCGGCGCGCGCGGCTGTCTCAGAACTCATGCAGCTGTTCCCGCG
AGGCCTGTTTGAGGACGCGCTGCCGCCCATCGTGCTGAGGAGCCAGGTGTACAGCCTTGTGCCTGACAGG
ACCGTGGCCGACCGGCAGCTGAAGGAGCTTCAAGAGCAGGGGGAGATCAGAATCGTCCAGCTGGGCTTCG
ACTTGGATGCCCATGGAATTATCTTCACTGAGGACTACAGGACCAGAGTCCTCAAGGCCTGTGATGGCCG
ACCGTATGCTGGGGCAGTGCAGAAATTTCTAGCTTCAGTACTTCCAGCCTGTGGGGACCTTAGTTTCCAG
CAGGACCAAATGACACAGACCTTTGGCTTCAGGGACTCAGAAATCACGCATCTGGTGAATGCTGGAGTCC
TCACCGTCCGAGATGCTGGGAGCTGGTGGCTAGCTGTGCCTGGAGCTGGGAGATTCATCAAGTACTTTGT
TAAAGGGCGCCAGGCTGTCCTTAGCATGGTCCGGAAGGCAAAGTACCGGGAACTGCTCCTATCAGAGCTC
CTGGGCCGGCGGGCGCCTGTCGTGGTGCGGCTTGGCCTCACCTACCATGTGCACGACCTCATTGGGGCCC
AGCTAGTGGACTGCATCTCTACCACTTCAGGAACCCTCCTCCGCCTGCCAGAGACATGATTGCCAACTTT
CTTGTACAAAGTTGGCATTATAAGAAAGCATTGCTTATCAATTTGTTGCAACGAACAGGTCACTATCAGT
CAAAATAAAATCATTATTTGCCATCCAGCTGATATCCCCTATAGTGAGTCGTATTACATGGTCATAGCTG
TTTCCTGGCAGCTCTGGCCCGTGTCTCAAAATCTCTGATGTTACATTGCACAAGATAAAAATATATCATC
ATGCCTCCTCTAGACCAGCCAGGACAGAAATGCCTCGACTTCGCTGCTACCCAAGGTTGCCGGGTGACGC
ACACCGTGGAAACGGATGAAGGCACGAACCCAGTGGACATAAGCCTGTTCGGTTCGTAAGCTGTAATGCA
AGTAGCGTATGCGCTCACGCAACTGGTCCAGAACCTTGACCGAACGCAGCGGTGGTAACGGCGCAGTGGC
GGTTTTCATGGCTTGTTATGACTGTTTTTTTGGGGTACAGTCTATGCCTCGGGCATCCAAGCAGCAAGCG
CGTTACGCCGTGGGTCGATGTTTGATGTTATGGAGCAGCAACGATGTTACGCAGCAGGGCAGTCGCCCTA
AAACAAAGTTAAACATTATGAGGGAAGCGGTGATCGCCGAAGTATCGACTCAACTATCAGAGGTAGTTGG
CGTCATCGAGCGCCATCTCGAACCGACGTTGCTGGCCGTACATTTGTACGGCTCCGCAGTGGATGGCGGC
CTGAAGCCACACAGTGATATTGATTTGCTGGTTACGGTGACCGTAAGGCTTGATGAAACAACGCGGCGAG
CTTTGATCAACGACCTTTTGGAAACTTCGGCTTCCCCTGGAGAGAGCGAGATTCTCCGCGCTGTAGAAGT
CACCATTGTTGTGCACGACGACATCATTCCGTGGCGTTATCCAGCTAAGCGCGAACTGCAATTTGGAGAA
TGGCAGCGCAATGACATTCTTGCAGGTATCTTCGAGCCAGCCACGATCGACATTGATCTGGCTATCTTGC
TGACAAAAGCAAGAGAACATAGCGTTGCCTTGGTAGGTCCAGCGGCGGAGGAACTCTTTGATCCGGTTCC
TGAACAGGATCTATTTGAGGCGCTAAATGAAACCTTAACGCTATGGAACTCGCCGCCCGACTGGGCTGGC
GATGAGCGAAATGTAGTGCTTACGTTGTCCCGCATTTGGTACAGCGCAGTAACCGGCAAAATCGCGCCGA
AGGATGTCGCTGCCGACTGGGCAATGGAGCGCCTGCCGGCCCAGTATCAGCCCGTCATACTTGAAGCTAG
ACAGGCTTATCTTGGACAAGAAGAAGATCGCTTGGCCTCGCGCGCAGATCAGTTGGAAGAATTTGTCCAC
TACGTGAAAGGCGAGATCACCAAGGTAGTCGGCAAATAACCCTCGAGCCACCCATGACCAAAATCCCTTA
ACGTGAGTTACGCGTCGTTCCACTGAGCGTCAGACCCCGTAGAAAAGATCAAAGGATCTTCTTGAGATCC
TTTTTTTCTGCGCGTAATCTGCTGCTTGCAAACAAAAAAACCACCGCTACCAGCGGTGGTTTGTTTGCCG
GATCAAGAGCTACCAACTCTTTTTCCGAAGGTAACTGGCTTCAGCAGAGCGCAGATACCAAATACTGTTC
TTCTAGTGTAGCCGTAGTTAGGCCACCACTTCAAGAACTCTGTAGCACCGCCTACATACCTCGCTCTGCT
AATCCTGTTACCAGTGGCTGCTGCCAGTGGCGATAAGTCGTGTCTTACCGGGTTGGACTCAAGACGATAG
TTACCGGATAAGGCGCAGCGGTCGGGCTGAACGGGGGGTTCGTGCACACAGCCCAGCTTGGAGCGAACGA
CCTACACCGAACTGAGATACCTACAGCGTGAGCTATGAGAAAGCGCCACGCTTCCCGAAGGGAGAAAGGC
GGACAGGTATCCGGTAAGCGGCAGGGTCGGAACAGGAGAGCGCACGAGGGAGCTTCCAGGGGGAAACGCC
TGGTATCTTTATAGTCCTGTCGGGTTTCGCCACCTCTGACTTGAGCGTCGATTTTTGTGATGCTCGTCAG
GGGGGCGGAGCCTATGGAAAAACGCCAGCAACGCGGCCTTTTTACGGTTCCTGGCCTTTTGCTGGCCTTT
TGCTCACATGTTCTTTCCTGCGTTATCCCCTGATTCTGTGG
Features (pLannotate 1.2.2; 13 found; start..end, strand, type, name):
      1..90      +  rep_origin     RSF ori (fragment): Plasmids containing the RSF 1030 origin of replication can be propagated in E. coli cells that contain additional plasmids with compatible origins.
     92..184     +  CDS            lacI (fragment): lac repressor; lacI; The lac repressor binds to the lac operator to inhibit transcription in E. coli. This inhibition can be relieved by adding lactose or isopropyl-β-D-thiogalactopyranoside (IPTG).
    239..266     -  terminator     rrnB T2 terminator: transcription terminator T2 from the E. coli rrnB gene
    398..441     +  terminator     rrnB T1 terminator: Escherichia coli rrnB; transcription terminator T1 from the E. coli rrnB gene
    488..524     -  CDS            lacZα (fragment): LacZα fragment of β-galactosidase; lacZ fragment
    540..639     +  protein_bind   attL1: mutant version of attL; recombination site for the Gateway® LR reaction LR Clonase™
    645..1736    +  CDS            STK19: STK19_HUMAN - Also known as G11 From Homo sapiens (Human).
   1744..1839    -  protein_bind   attL3: mutant version of attL; recombination site for the Gateway® LR reaction LR Clonase™
   1858..1876    -  promoter       T7 promoter: promoter for bacteriophage T7 RNA polymerase
   2066..2089    +  promoter       Pc promoter (fragment): intI1 (promoter lies within the coding sequence); class 1 integron promoter
   2265..2321    +  CDS            GmR (fragment): gentamycin acetyltransferase; aacC1; confers resistance to gentamycin
   2328..3119    +  CDS            SmR: aminoglycoside adenylyltransferase (Murphy, 1985); aadA; confers resistance to spectinomycin and streptomycin
   3212..3800    +  rep_origin     ori: high-copy-number ColE1/pMB1/pBR322/pUC origin of replication
