[The description below was written by a language model from this plasmid's Addgene catalogue record and pLannotate feature annotations shown in this document.]
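Description:
pDONR223_STK19_p.E88K is a Gateway entry clone built on the Invitrogen pDONR223 backbone, carrying the human STK19 open reading frame (reference transcript NM_004197.1) with an E88K amino-acid substitution. It belongs to the Target Accelerator Plasmid Collection, a set of wild-type and cancer-associated variant ORFs assembled for systematic functional testing of rare tumour alleles. The plasmid is propagated in E. coli at high copy from a ColE1/pUC-type origin and is selected with spectinomycin through the aadA (SmR) aminoglycoside adenylyltransferase gene. A fragment of a class 1 integron Pc promoter is annotated upstream of this marker.

In the sequenced record of about 3.9 kb, the roughly 1.1 kb STK19 coding sequence lies between two attL recombination sites. The annotation software labels these attL1 and attL3; a standard entry clone would be expected to carry attL1 and attL2, so the second label may simply be a closest-match call. These sites allow an LR Clonase reaction to move the ORF into any compatible attR destination vector. The insert has no promoter of its own, so the plasmid is a shuttle and archive vector rather than an expression construct. The ORF is in the "closed" configuration, with a stop codon directly after the coding sequence, so it yields native or N-terminally tagged protein and cannot be read through into a C-terminal fusion.

The rrnB T1 and T2 terminators upstream of the cassette insulate it from read-through transcription, and a T7 promoter sits just outside the second attL site, facing the insert. Short fragments annotated as RSF ori, lacI, lacZα and GmR appear to be partial backbone matches rather than functional elements.
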