Addgene plasmid #81649: pDONR223_STK19_p.E88K
Purpose: Gateway Donor vector containing STK19, part of the Target Accelerator Plasmid Collection.
Depositing lab: Jesse Boehm & William Hahn & David Root. Depositing organization: Broad Institute. Publication: Systematic Functional Interrogation of Rare Cancer Variants Identifies Oncogenic Alleles. Kim E, Ilic N, Shrestha Y, Zou L, Kamburov A, Zhu C, Yang X, Lubonja R, Tran N, Nguyen C, Lawrence MS, Piccioni F, Bagul M, Doench JG, Chouinard CR, Wu X, Hogstrom L, Natoli T, Tamayo P, Horn H, Corsello SM, Lage K, Root DE, Subramanian A, Golub TR, Getz G, Boehm JS, Hahn WC. Cancer Discov. 2016 Jul;6(7):714-26. doi: 10.1158/2159-8290.CD-16-0160. Epub 2016 May 4. PubMed 27147599.
Backbone
  Vector backbone: pDONR223
  Backbone manufacturer: Invitrogen
  Backbone size w/o insert (bp): 2790
  Vector type: Gateway Entry vector
Growth in bacteria
  Bacterial resistance: Spectinomycin, 50 μg/mL
  Growth temperature: 37°C
  Growth strain: DH5alpha
  Copy number: High Copy
Gene/Insert
  Gene/Insert name: STK19 (alt name: NM_004197.1)
  Species: H. sapiens (human)
  Mutation: E88K
  Entrez Gene: STK19 (a.k.a. D6S60, D6S60E, G11, HLA-RP1, RP1)
  Promoter: None
  Cloning method: Gateway Cloning
  Sequencing primers: 5′ M13pUC-fwd; 3′ M13-Rev
Terms and licenses: Academic/Nonprofit Terms; Industry Terms: Not Available to Industry
Depositor comments: Closed state: stop codon immediately follows insert
How to cite: pDONR223_STK19_p.E88K was a gift from Jesse Boehm & William Hahn & David Root (Addgene plasmid # 81649 ; http://n2t.net/addgene:81649 ; RRID:Addgene_81649)
