>Addgene plasmid #81649 | pDONR223_STK19_p.E88K | depositor partial sequence | sequence record 154968 | Insert sequence
ATGCAAAAGTGGTTTTCTGCTTTCGATGATGCAATCATTCAGCGACAGTGGCGGGCAAACCCCTCCCGGG
GCGGGGGAGGTGTGAGCTTCACGAAGGAGGTTGACACCAACGTGGCCACCGGCGCCCCTCCACGCCGCCA
ACGAGTCCCCGGGCGTGCGTGCCCTTGGAGGGAGCCAATCCGCGGCCGGCGTGGGGCCCGGCCTGGCGGA
GGTGATGCTGGAGGGACGCCCGGGGAGACCGTACGTCACTGCTCTGCGCCGAAAGACCCTATTTTCAGGT
TCTCTTCCCTCCATTCCTACCCCTTCCCCGGTACCATAAAATCCCGGGATATGAGCTGGAAGAGGCATCA
CCTGATCCCGGAGACCTTTGGAGTTAAGAGGCGGCGGAAGCGAGGGCCTGTGGAGTCGGATCCTCTTCGG
GGTGAGCCAGGGTCGGCGCGCGCGGCTGTCTCAGAACTCATGCAGCTGTTCCCGCGAGGCCTGTTTGAGG
ACGCGCTGCCGCCCATCGTGCTGAGGAGCCAGGTGTACAGCCTTGTGCCTGACAGGACCGTGGCCGACCG
GCAGCTGAAGGAGCTTCAAGAGCAGGGGGAGATCAGAATCGTCCAGCTGGGCTTCGACTTGGATGCCCAT
GGAATTATCTTCACTGAGGACTACAGGACCAGAGTCCTCAAGGCCTGTGATGGCCGACCGTATGCTGGGG
CAGTGCAGAAATTTCTAGCTTCAGTACTTCCAGCCTGTGGGGACCTTAGTTTCCAGCAGGACCAAATGAC
ACAGACCTTTGGCTTCAGGGACTCAGAAATCACGCATCTGGTGAATGCTGGAGTCCTCACCGTCCGAGAT
GCTGGGAGCTGGTGGCTAGCTGTGCCTGGAGCTGGGAGATTCATCAAGTACTTTGTTAAAGGGCGCCAGG
CTGTCCTTAGCATGGTCCGGAAGGCAAAGTACCGGGAACTGCTCCTATCAGAGCTCCTGGGCCGGCGGGC
GCCTGTCGTGGTGCGGCTTGGCCTCACCTACCATGTGCACGACCTCATTGGGGCCCAGCTAGTGGACTGC
ATCTCTACCACTTCAGGAACCCTCCTCCGCCTGCCAGAGACA
